Addgene plasmid #228269: SJZ9
Purpose: (Empty Backbone) Plasmid backbone
Depositing lab: Zhiping Xie. Depositing organization: Shanghai Jiao Tong University. Publication: Template plasmids optimized for deletion of multiple genes in yeast Saccharomyces cerevisiae. Feng Y-H, Song J-Z, Zhu J, Xie Z. Microbiol Spectr. 2024 Oct 10:e0132024. doi: 10.1128/spectrum.01320-24. PubMed 39387598.
Backbone
  Vector backbone: ClhN-URA3
  Vector type: Bacterial Expression
Growth in bacteria
  Bacterial resistance: Ampicillin, 100 μg/mL
  Growth temperature: 37°C
  Growth strain: DH5alpha
  Copy number: High Copy
Gene/Insert
  Gene/Insert name: None
Terms and licenses: Academic/Nonprofit Terms; Industry Terms: Not Available to Industry
How to cite: SJZ9 was a gift from Zhiping Xie (Addgene plasmid # 228269 ; http://n2t.net/addgene:228269 ; RRID:Addgene_228269)
