[The description below was written by a language model from this plasmid's Addgene catalogue record and pLannotate feature annotations shown in this document.]
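Description:
SJZ9 is a very small empty-backbone plasmid (1,910 nt in the sequenced record) deposited as part of a set of template plasmids optimized for deleting multiple genes in the yeast Saccharomyces cerevisiae. The catalogue lists it as a bacterial vector with no insert, and the annotated features are consistent with that. It consists essentially of a high-copy ColE1/pUC-type origin of replication and the β-lactamase gene (AmpR) driven by its native bla promoter, which together allow propagation and ampicillin selection in E. coli. The only other annotated elements are an SP6 promoter and a T7 promoter, which face each other across a short stretch of roughly 130 nt. This region presumably serves as the site where cassettes are cloned, although the record does not describe a polylinker or specific restriction sites.

The vector backbone is recorded as "ClhN-URA3", a name that suggests derivation from a URA3 marker template. However, the feature table shows no URA3 gene, no other yeast selectable marker, and no yeast replication origin or centromere. As sequenced, SJZ9 therefore appears to be a stripped-down bacterial scaffold rather than a yeast shuttle vector or a ready-to-use deletion template.

Given the associated publication and the stated purpose of "plasmid backbone", SJZ9 most plausibly serves as the minimal chassis into which selectable marker cassettes are inserted. The resulting plasmids would act as PCR templates for gene-deletion modules. The flanking phage promoters offer convenient standard priming sites for sequencing or amplifying whatever is placed between them. The record does not give any further detail on its intended use.
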