Features (pLannotate 1.2.2; 5 found; start..end, strand, type, name):
      7..25      +  promoter       SP6 promoter: promoter for bacteriophage SP6 RNA polymerase
    160..178     -  promoter       T7 promoter: promoter for bacteriophage T7 RNA polymerase
    186..774     -  rep_origin     ori: high-copy-number ColE1/pMB1/pBR322/pUC origin of replication
    945..1805    -  CDS            AmpR: β-lactamase; bla; confers resistance to ampicillin, carbenicillin, and related antibiotics
   1806..1910    -  promoter       AmpR promoter: bla
>Addgene plasmid #228269 | SJZ9 | addgene full sequence | sequence record 456129 | Addgene NGS Result
GACGTCATTTAGGTGACACTATAGAGCGGCCGCCAGCTGAAGCCTCGTACGCTGCTGGTCGACGTATTGG
TGATGGAGCAGGTTTAATTAACCCTAGGTGAGGCGCGCCTAGGGATAACAGGGTAATGAGCTCGATCCAC
TAGTGGCCTATGCCCGCGGCCTATAGTGAGTCGTATTAGTTAACTTTTCCATAGGCTCCGCCCCCCTGAC
GAGCATCACAAAAATCGACGCTCAAGTCAGAGGTGGCGAAACCCGACAGGACTATAAAGATACCAGGCGT
TTCCCCCTGGAAGCTCCCTCGTGCGCTCTCCTGTTCCGACCCTGCCGCTTACCGGATACCTGTCCGCCTT
TCTCCCTTCGGGAAGCGTGGCGCTTTCTCATAGCTCACGCTGTAGGTATCTCAGTTCGGTGTAGGTCGTT
CGCTCCAAGCTGGGCTGTGTGCACGAACCCCCCGTTCAGCCCGACCGCTGCGCCTTATCCGGTAACTATC
GTCTTGAGTCCAACCCGGTAAGACACGACTTATCGCCACTGGCAGCAGCCACTGGTAACAGGATTAGCAG
AGCGAGGTATGTAGGCGGTGCTACAGAGTTCTTGAAGTGGTGGCCTAACTACGGCTACACTAGAAGAACA
GTATTTGGTATCTGCGCTCTGCTGAAGCCAGTTACCTTCGGAAAAAGAGTTGGTAGCTCTTGATCCGGCA
AACAAACCACCGCTGGTAGCGGTGGTTTTTTTGTTTGCAAGCAGCAGATTACGCGCAGAAAAAAAGGATC
TCAAGAAGATCCTTTGATCTTTTCTACGGGGTCTGACGCTCAGTGGAACGAAAACTCACGTTAAGGGATT
TTGGTCATGAGATTATCAAAAAGGATCTTCACCTAGATCCTTTTAAATTAAAAATGAAGTTTTAAATCAA
TCTAAAGTATATATGAGTAAACTTGGTCTGACAGTTACCAATGCTTAATCAGTGAGGCACCTATCTCAGC
GATCTGTCTATTTCGTTCATCCATAGTTGCCTGACTCCCCGTCGTGTAGATAACTACGATACGGGAGGGC
TTACCATCTGGCCCCAGTGCTGCAATGATACCGCGAGACCCACGCTCACCGGCTCCAGATTTATCAGCAA
TAAACCAGCCAGCCGGAAGGGCCGAGCGCAGAAGTGGTCCTGCAACTTTATCCGCCTCCATCCAGTCTAT
TAATTGTTGCCGGGAAGCTAGAGTAAGTAGTTCGCCAGTTAATAGTTTGCGCAACGTTGTTGCCATTGCT
ACAGGCATCGTGGTGTCACGCTCGTCGTTTGGTATGGCTTCATTCAGCTCCGGTTCCCAACGATCAAGGC
GAGTTACATGATCCCCCATGTTGTGCAAAAAAGCGGTTAGCTCCTTCGGTCCTCCGATCGTTGTCAGAAG
TAAGTTGGCCGCAGTGTTATCACTCATGGTTATGGCAGCACTGCATAATTCTCTTACTGTCATGCCATCC
GTAAGATGCTTTTCTGTGACTGGTGAGTACTCAACCAAGTCATTCTGAGAATAGTGTATGCGGCGACCGA
GTTGCTCTTGCCCGGCGTCAATACGGGATAATACCGCGCCACATAGCAGAACTTTAAAAGTGCTCATCAT
TGGAAAACGTTCTTCGGGGCGAAAACTCTCAAGGATCTTACCGCTGTTGAGATCCAGTTCGATGTAACCC
ACTCGTGCACCCAACTGATCTTCAGCATCTTTTACTTTCACCAGCGTTTCTGGGTGAGCAAAAACAGGAA
GGCAAAATGCCGCAAAAAAGGGAATAAGGGCGACACGGAAATGTTGAATACTCATACTCTTCCTTTTTCA
ATATTATTGAAGCATTTATCAGGGTTATTGTCTCATGAGCGGATACATATTTGAATGTATTTAGAAAAAT
AAACAAATAGGGGTTCCGCG
